Addgene plasmid #143575: TFORF2197
Purpose: Lentiviral vector for overexpressing transcription factor ORFs with unique 24-bp barcodes. Barcodes facilitate identification of transcription factors in pooled screens.
Depositing lab: Feng Zhang. Depositing organization: Broad Institute. Publication: A transcription factor atlas of directed differentiation. Joung J, Ma S, Tay T, Geiger-Schuller KR, Kirchgatterer PC, Verdine VK, Guo B, Arias-Garcia MA, Allen WE, Singh A, Kuksenko O, Abudayyeh OO, Gootenberg JS, Fu Z, Macrae RK, Buenrostro JD, Regev A, Zhang F. Cell. 2023 Jan 5;186(1):209-229.e26. doi: 10.1016/j.cell.2022.11.026. PubMed 36608654.
Backbone
  Vector backbone: pLX_TRC317
  Backbone manufacturer: Broad Institute Genetic Perturbation Platform
  Backbone size w/o insert (bp): 8264
  Vector type: Mammalian Expression, Lentiviral
  Selectable markers: Puromycin
Growth in bacteria
  Bacterial resistance: Ampicillin, 100 μg/mL
  Growth temperature: 30°C
  Growth strain: NEB Stable
  Copy number: High Copy
Gene/Insert
  Gene/Insert name: MLXIPL
  Species: H. sapiens (human)
  Insert size (bp): 2603
  Entrez Gene: MLXIPL (a.k.a. CHREBP, MIO, MLX, MONDOB, WBSCR14, WS-bHLH, bHLHd14)
  Promoter: EF1a
  Cloning method: Unknown
  Sequencing primers: 5′ GGGTGGAGACTGAAGTTAGGCCAG; 3′ CACATAGCGTAAAAGGAGCAACATAG
Terms and licenses: Academic/Nonprofit Terms; Industry Terms: Not Available to Industry
Depositor comments: NM_032952,ENST00000429400 . The transcription factor ORF portion of this plasmid was synthesized by Genewiz. Please test multiple small colonies in case of plasmid recombination. To make this collection available in a timely manner, a portion of this collection was not fully sequenced by Addgene. If an Addgene verified full plasmid sequence is not available, please contact us prior to placing an order to request the full sequence.
How to cite: TFORF2197 was a gift from Feng Zhang (Addgene plasmid # 143575 ; http://n2t.net/addgene:143575 ; RRID:Addgene_143575)
