[The description below was written by a language model from this plasmid's Addgene catalogue record and pLannotate feature annotations shown in this document.]
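Description:
TFORF2197 is a third-generation-style, self-inactivating lentiviral expression plasmid built on the pLX_TRC317 backbone and carrying the human transcription factor MLXIPL (also known as ChREBP or MondoB). It belongs to a barcoded transcription factor ORF collection. In bacteria it is maintained through a high-copy ColE1/pUC-type origin and selected with ampicillin via β-lactamase. An f1 origin and remnants of a lac/lacZα cloning region flanked by T7 and T3 promoters are also present in the backbone. The depositor notes that the plasmid may recombine, as lentiviral repeats often do.

The viral genome is transcribed from an RSV promoter fused to a truncated HIV-1 5' LTR. It contains the Ψ packaging signal with a gag fragment, the RRE for Rev-dependent nuclear export, a cPPT/CTS element and a ΔU3 3' LTR, which inactivates LTR promoter activity after integration. An SV40 poly(A) signal follows the 3' LTR. Within this unit, an SV40 early promoter drives puromycin N-acetyltransferase, allowing selection of transduced mammalian cells. A separate EF-1α promoter gives strong constitutive expression of the synthesized MLXIPL ORF, and a downstream WPRE enhances transcript stability and expression.

According to the record, each ORF in the collection is paired with a unique 24-bp barcode. The feature table does not annotate the barcode as such, so its exact position is not stated, and the short U6 promoter fragment annotated just after the ORF has no function given in the record. The barcodes let individual transcription factors be identified in pooled overexpression screens, such as those probing directed differentiation of cells.
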