Features (pLannotate 1.2.2; 31 found; start..end, strand, type, name):
      5..231     +  promoter       RSV promoter: Rous sarcoma virus enhancer/promoter
    232..412     +  LTR            5' LTR (truncated): truncated 5' long terminal repeat (LTR) from HIV-1
    459..584     +  misc_feature   HIV-1 Ψ: packaging signal of human immunodeficiency virus type 1
    568..931     +  CDS            HIV-1 gag (fragment): gag protein from human immunodeficiency virus 1; gag
   1077..1310    +  misc_feature   RRE: The Rev response element (RRE) of HIV-1 allows for Rev-dependent mRNA export from the nucleus to the cytoplasm.
   1687..1713    +  CDS            Rev (fragment): human immunodeficiency virus 1 (HIV-1) Rev protein; rev; enhances nuclear export of unspliced and incompletely spliced viral mRNAs
   1720..1743    +  promoter       SV40 promoter (fragment): SV40 early promoter
   1744..1815    +  promoter       SV40 promoter (fragment): SV40 enhancer and early promoter
   1839..1974    +  rep_origin     SV40 ori: SV40 origin of replication
   2020..2616    +  CDS            PuroR (fragment): puromycin N-acetyltransferase; pac from Streptomyces; confers resistance to puromycin
   2665..2782    +  misc_feature   cPPT/CTS: central polypurine tract and central termination sequence of HIV-1
   2847..2913    +  CDS            small t antigen (fragment): SV40 (simian virus 40) small t antigen
   2920..4098    +  promoter       EF-1α promoter: strong constitutive promoter for human elongation factor EF-1α
   4115..6613    +  CDS            MLXIPL: MLXPL_HUMAN - Also known as BHLHD14, MIO, WBSCR14. Experimental evidence at protein level: Swiss-Prot protein existence level 1. Transcriptional repressor. Binds to the canonical and non- canonical E box sequences 5'-CACGTG-3' (By similarity). From Homo sapiens (Human).
   6629..6682    +  promoter       U6 promoter (fragment): RNA polymerase III promoter for human U6 snRNA
   6724..7312    +  misc_feature   WPRE: woodchuck hepatitis virus posttranscriptional regulatory element
   7363..7382    +  misc_feature   cPPT/CTS (fragment): central polypurine tract and central termination sequence of HIV-1
   7384..7617    +  LTR            3' LTR (ΔU3): self-inactivating 3' long terminal repeat (LTR) from HIV-1
   7695..7816    +  polyA_signal   SV40 poly(A) signal: SV40 polyadenylation signal
   7856..7991    +  rep_origin     SV40 ori: SV40 origin of replication
   8012..8030    -  promoter       T7 promoter: promoter for bacteriophage T7 RNA polymerase
   8038..8193    +  CDS            lacZα (fragment): LacZα fragment of β-galactosidase; lacZ fragment
   8198..8626    +  rep_origin     f1 ori (sequence partly withheld): f1 bacteriophage origin of replication; arrow indicates direction of (+) strand synthesis
   8679..8783    +  promoter       AmpR promoter: bla
   8784..9644    +  CDS            AmpR: β-lactamase; bla; confers resistance to ampicillin, carbenicillin, and related antibiotics
   9815..10403   +  rep_origin     ori: high-copy-number ColE1/pMB1/pBR322/pUC origin of replication
  10586..10678   +  CDS            lacI (fragment): lac repressor; lacI; The lac repressor binds to the lac operator to inhibit transcription in E. coli. This inhibition can be relieved by adding lactose or isopropyl-β-D-thiogalactopyranoside (IPTG).
  10691..10712   +  protein_bind   CAP binding site: CAP binding activates transcription in the presence of cAMP. E. coli catabolite activator protein
  10727..10757   +  promoter       lac promoter: promoter for the E. coli lac operon
  10761..10783   +  protein_bind   lac operator (fragment): The lac repressor binds to the lac operator to inhibit transcription in E. coli. This inhibition can be relieved by adding lactose or isopropyl-β-D-thiogalactopyranoside (IPTG). lac repressor encoded by lacI
  10826..10844   +  promoter       T3 promoter: promoter for bacteriophage T3 RNA polymerase
>Addgene plasmid #143575 | TFORF2197 | addgene full sequence | sequence record 462947 | Addgene NGS Result
TTAATGTAGTCTTATGCAATACTCTTGTAGTCTTGCAACATGGTAACGATGAGTTAGCAACATGCCTTAC
AAGGAGAGAAAAAGCACCGTGCATGCCGATTGGTGGAAGTAAGGTGGTACGATCGTGCCTTATTAGGAAG
GCAACAGACGGGTCTGACATGGATTGGACGAACCACTGAATTGCCGCATTGCAGAGATATTGTATTTAAG
TGCCTAGCTCGATACATAAACGGGTCTCTCTGGTTAGACCAGATCTGAGCCTGGGAGCTCTCTGGCTAAC
TAGGGAACCCACTGCTTAAGCCTCAATAAAGCTTGCCTTGAGTGCTTCAAGTAGTGTGTGCCCGTCTGTT
GTGTGACTCTGGTAACTAGAGATCCCTCAGACCCTTTTAGTCAGTGTGGAAAATCTCTAGCAGTGGCGCC
CGAACAGGGACTTGAAAGCGAAAGGGAAACCAGAGGAGCTCTCTCGACGCAGGACTCGGCTTGCTGAAGC
GCGCACGGCAAGAGGCGAGGGGCGGCGACTGGTGAGTACGCCAAAAATTTTGACTAGCGGAGGCTAGAAG
GAGAGAGATGGGTGCGAGAGCGTCAGTATTAAGCGGGGGAGAATTAGATCGCGATGGGAAAAAATTCGGT
TAAGGCCAGGGGGAAAGAAAAAATATAAATTAAAACATATAGTATGGGCAAGCAGGGAGCTAGAACGATT
CGCAGTTAATCCTGGCCTGTTAGAAACATCAGAAGGCTGTAGACAAATACTGGGACAGCTACAACCATCC
CTTCAGACAGGATCAGAAGAACTTAGATCATTATATAATACAGTAGCAACCCTCTATTGTGTGCATCAAA
GGATAGAGATAAAAGACACCAAGGAAGCTTTAGACAAGATAGAGGAAGAGCAAAACAAAAGTAAGACCAC
CGCACAGCAAGCGGCCGCTGATCTTCAGACCTGGAGGAGGAGATATGAGGGACAATTGGAGAAGTGAATT
ATATAAATATAAAGTAGTAAAAATTGAACCATTAGGAGTAGCACCCACCAAGGCAAAGAGAAGAGTGGTG
CAGAGAGAAAAAAGAGCAGTGGGAATAGGAGCTTTGTTCCTTGGGTTCTTGGGAGCAGCAGGAAGCACTA
TGGGCGCAGCGTCAATGACGCTGACGGTACAGGCCAGACAATTATTGTCTGGTATAGTGCAGCAGCAGAA
CAATTTGCTGAGGGCTATTGAGGCGCAACAGCATCTGTTGCAACTCACAGTCTGGGGCATCAAGCAGCTC
CAGGCAAGAATCCTGGCTGTGGAAAGATACCTAAAGGATCAACAGCTCCTGGGGATTTGGGGTTGCTCTG
GAAAACTCATTTGCACCACTGCTGTGCCTTGGAATGCTAGTTGGAGTAATAAATCTCTGGAACAGATTTG
GAATCACACGACCTGGATGGAGTGGGACAGAGAAATTAACAATTACACAAGCTTAATACACTCCTTAATT
GAAGAATCGCAAAACCAGCAAGAAAAGAATGAACAAGAATTATTGGAATTAGATAAATGGGCAAGTTTGT
GGAATTGGTTTAACATAACAAATTGGCTGTGGTATATAAAATTATTCATAATGATAGTAGGAGGCTTGGT
AGGTTTAAGAATAGTTTTTGCTGTACTTTCTATAGTGAATAGAGTTAGGCAGGGATATTCACCATTATCG
TTTCAGACCCACCTCCCAACCCCGAGGGGACCCATGCATTGCATCTCAATTAGTCAGCAACCAGGTGTGG
AAAGTCCCCAGGCTCCCCAGCAGGCAGAAGTATGCAAAGCATGCGTCTCAATTAGTCAGCAACCATAGTC
CCGCCCCTAACTCCGCCCATCCCGCCCCTAACTCCGCCCAGTTCCGCCCATTCTCCGCCCCATGGCTGAC
TAATTTTTTTTATTTATGCAGAGGCCGAGGCCGCCTCGGCCTCTGAGCTATTCCAGAAGTAGTGAGGAGG
CTTTTTTGGAGGCCTAGGCTTTTGCAAAAAGCTTTCTAGAGGTACCACCGGAGCTTACCATGACCGAGTA
CAAGCCCACGGTGCGCCTCGCCACCCGCGACGACGTCCCCAGGGCCGTACGCACCCTCGCCGCCGCGTTC
GCCGACTACCCCGCCACGCGCCACACCGTCGATCCGGACCGCCACATCGAGCGGGTCACCGAGCTGCAAG
AACTCTTCCTCACGCGCGTCGGGCTCGACATCGGCAAGGTGTGGGTCGCGGACGACGGCGCCGCCGTGGC
GGTCTGGACCACGCCGGAGAGCGTCGAAGCGGGGGCGGTGTTCGCCGAGATCGGCCCGCGCATGGCCGAG
TTGAGCGGTTCCCGGCTGGCCGCGCAGCAACAGATGGAAGGCCTCCTGGCGCCGCACCGGCCCAAGGAGC
CCGCGTGGTTCCTGGCCACCGTCGGCGTCTCGCCCGACCACCAGGGCAAGGGTCTGGGCAGCGCCGTCGT
GCTCCCCGGAGTGGAGGCGGCCGAGCGCGCCGGGGTGCCCGCCTTCCTGGAGACCTCCGCGCCCCGCAAC
CTCCCCTTCTACGAGCGGCTCGGCTTCACCGTCACCGCCGACGTCGAGGTGCCCGAAGGACCGCGCACCT
GGTGCATGACCCGCAAGCCCGGTGCCAGTTAACGAATTCTAGATCTTGAGACAAATGGCAGTATTCATCC
ACAATTTTAAAAGAAAAGGGGGGATTGGGGGGTACAGTGCAGGGGAAAGAATAGTAGACATAATAGCAAC
AGACATACAAACTAAAGAATTACAAAAACAAATTACAAAAATTCAAAATTTTCGGGTTTATTACAGGGAC
AGCAGAGATCCACTTTGGCGCCGGCTCGAGGCCTGCAGGTGCAAAGATGGATAAAGTTTTAAACAGAGAG
GAATCTTTGCAGCTAATGGACCTTCTAGGTCTTGAAAGGAGTGGGAATTGGCTCCGGTGCCCGTCAGTGG
GCAGAGCGCACATCGCCCACAGTCCCCGAGAAGTTGGGGGGAGGGGTCGGCAATTGAACCGGTGCCTAGA
GAAGGTGGCGCGGGGTAAACTGGGAAAGTGATGTCGTGTACTGGCTCCGCCTTTTTCCCGAGGGTGGGGG
AGAACCGTATATAAGTGCAGTAGTCGCCGTGAACGTTCTTTTTCGCAACGGGTTTGCCGCCAGAACACAG
GTAAGTGCCGTGTGTGGTTCCCGCGGGCCTGGCCTCTTTACGGGTTATGGCCCTTGCGTGCCTTGAATTA
CTTCCACCTGGCTGCAGTACGTGATTCTTGATCCCGAGCTTCGGGTTGGAAGTGGGTGGGAGAGTTCGAG
GCCTTGCGCTTAAGGAGCCCCTTCGCCTCGTGCTTGAGTTGAGGCCTGGCCTGGGCGCTGGGGCCGCCGC
GTGCGAATCTGGTGGCACCTTCGCGCCTGTCTCGCTGCTTTCGATAAGTCTCTAGCCATTTAAAATTTTT
GATGACCTGCTGCGACGCTTTTTTTCTGGCAAGATAGTCTTGTAAATGCGGGCCAAGATCTGCACACTGG
TATTTCGGTTTTTGGGGCCGCGGGCGGCGACGGGGCCCGTGCGTCCCAGCGCACATGTTCGGCGAGGCGG
GGCCTGCGAGCGCGGCCACCGAGAATCGGACGGGGGTAGTCTCAAGCTGGCCGGCCTGCTCTGGTGCCTG
GCCTCGCGCCGCCGTGTATCGCCCCGCCCTGGGCGGCAAGGCTGGCCCGGTCGGCACCAGTTGCGTGAGC
GGAAAGATGGCCGCTTCCCGGCCCTGCTGCAGGGAGCTCAAAATGGAGGACGCGGCGCTCGGGAGAGCGG
GCGGGTGAGTCACCCACACAAAGGAAAAGGGCCTTTCCGTCCTCAGCCGTCGCTTCATGTGACTCCACGG
AGTACCGGGCGCCGTCCAGGCACCTCGATTAGTTCTCGAGCTTTTGGAGTACGTCGTCTTTAGGTTGGGG
GGAGGGGTTTTATGCGATGGAGTTTCCCCACACTGAGTGGGTGGAGACTGAAGTTAGGCCAGCTTGGCAC
TTGATGTAATTCTCCTTGGAATTTGCCCTTTTTGAGTTTGGATCTTGGTTCATTCTCAAGCCTCAGACAG
TGGTTCAAAGTTTTTTTCTTCCATTTCAGGTGTCGTGAGGCTAGCACCGCCACCATGGCCGGCGCGCTGG
CAGGTCTGGCCGCGGGCTTGCAGGTCCCGCGGGTCGCGCCCAGCCCAGACTCGGACTCGGACACAGACTC
GGAGGACCCGAGTCTCCGGCGCAGCGCGGGCGGCTTGCTCCGCTCGCAGGTCATCCACAGCGGTCACTTC
ATGGTGTCGTCGCCGCACAGCGACTCGCTGCCCCGGCGGCGCGACCAGGAGGGGTCCGTGGGGCCCTCCG
ACTTCGGGCCGCGCAGTATCGACCCCACACTCACACGCCTCTTCGAGTGCTTGAGCCTGGCCTACAGTGG
CAAGCTGGTGTCTCCCAAGTGGAAGAATTTCAAAGGCCTCAAGCTGCTCTGCAGAGACAAGATCCGCCTG
AACAACGCCATCTGGAGGGCCTGGTATATCCAGTATGTGAAGCGGAGGAAGAGCCCCGTGTGTGGCTTCG
TGACCCCCCTGCAGGGGCCTGAGGCTGATGCGCACCGGAAGCCGGAGGCCGTGGTCCTGGAGGGGAACTA
CTGGAAGCGGCGCATCGAGGTGGTGATGCGGGAATACCACAAGTGGCGCATCTACTACAAGAAGCGGCTC
CGTAAGCCCAGCAGGGAAGATGACCTCCTGGCCCCTAAGCAGGCGGAAGGCAGGTGGCCGCCGCCGGAGC
AATGGTGCAAACAGCTCTTCTCCAGTGTGGTCCCCGTGCTGCTGGGGGACCCAGAGGAGGAGCCGGGTGG
GCGGCAGCTCCTGGACCTCAATTGCTTTTTGTCCGACATCTCAGACACTCTCTTCACCATGACTCAGTCC
GGCCCTTCGCCCCTGCAGCTGCCGCCTGAGGATGCCTACGTCGGCAATGCTGACATGATCCAGCCGGACC
TGACGCCACTGCAGCCAAGCCTGGATGACTTCATGGACATCTCAGATTTCTTTACCAACTCCCGCCTCCC
ACAGCCGCCCATGCCTTCAAACTTCCCAGAGCCCCCCAGCTTCAGCCCCGTGGTTGACTCCCTCTTCAGC
AGTGGGACCCTGGGCCCAGAGGTGCCCCCGGCTTCCTCGGCCATGACCCACCTCTCTGGACACAGCCGTC
TGCAGGCTCGGAACAGCTGCCCTGGCCCCTTGGACTCCAGCGCCTTCCTGAGTTCTGATTTCCTCCTTCC
TGAAGACCCCAAGCCCCGGCTCCCACCCCCTCCTGTACCCCCACCTCTGCTGCATTACCCTCCCCCTGCC
AAGGTGCCAGGCCTGGAGCCCTGCCCCCCACCTCCCTTCCCTCCCATGGCACCACCCACTGCTTTGCTGC
AGGAAGAGCCTCTCTTCTCTCCCAGGTTTCCCTTCCCCACCGTCCCTCCTGCCCCAGGAGTGTCTCCGCT
GCCTGCTCCTGCAGCCTTCCCACCCACCCCACAGTCTGTCCCCAGCCCAGCCCCCACCCCCTTCCCCATA
GAGCTTCTACCCTTGGGGTATTCGGAGCCTGCCTTTGGGCCTTGCTTCTCCATGCCCAGAGGCAAGCCCC
CCGCCCCATCCCCTAGGGGACAGAAAGCCAGCCCCCCTACCTTAGCCCCTGCCACTGCCAGTCCCCCCAC
CACTGCGGGGAGCAACAACCCCTGCCTCACACAGCTGCTCACAGCAGCTAAGCCGGAGCAAGCCCTGGAG
CCACCACTTGTATCCAGCACCCTCCTCCGGTCCCCAGGGTCCCCGCAGGAGACAGTCCCTGAATTCCCCT
GCACATTCCTTCCCCCGACCCCGGCCCCTACACCGCCCCGGCCACCTCCAGGCCCGGCCACATTGGCCCC
TTCCAGGCCCCTGCTTGTCCCCAAAGCGGAGCGGCTCTCACCCCCAGCGCCCAGCGGCAGTGAACGGCGG
CTGTCAGGGGACCTCAGCTCCATGCCAGGCCCTGGGACTCTGAGCGTCCGTGTCTCTCCCCCGCAACCCA
TCCTCAGCCGGGGCCGTCCAGACAGCAACAAGACCGAGAACCGGCGTATCACACACATCTCCGCGGAGCA
GAAGCGGCGCTTCAACATCAAGCTGGGGTTTGACACCCTTCATGGGCTCGTGAGCACACTCAGTGCCCAG
CCCAGCCTCAAGGAGCGTGCGGGCTTGCAGGAGGAGGCCCAGCAGCTGCGGGATGAGATTGAGGAGCTCA
ATGCCGCCATTAACCTGTGCCAGCAGCAGCTGCCCGCCACAGGGGTACCCATCACACACCAGCGTTTTGA
CCAGATGCGAGACATGTTTGATGACTACGTCCGAACCCGTACGCTGCACAACTGGAAGTTCTGGGTGTTC
AGCATCCTCATCCGGCCTCTGTTTGAGTCCTTCAACGGGATGGTGTCCACGGCAAGTGTGCACACCCTCC
GCCAGACCTCACTGGCCTGGCTGGACCAGTACTGCTCTCTGCCCGCTCTCCGGCCAACTGTCCTGAACTC
CCTACGCCAGCTGGGCACATCTACCAGTATCCTGACCGACCCGGGCCGCATCCCTGAGCAAGCCACACGG
GCAGTCACAGAGGGCACCCTTGGCAAACCTTTATAGTAATGAACTAGTCCGTAACTTGAAAGTATTTCGA
TTTCTTGGCTTTATATATCTTGTGGAAAGGACGAAAACTAATATCGGCACGCTCTGGTACGCGTTAAGTC
GACAATCAACCTCTGGATTACAAAATTTGTGAAAGATTGACTGGTATTCTTAACTATGTTGCTCCTTTTA
CGCTATGTGGATACGCTGCTTTAATGCCTTTGTATCATGCTATTGCTTCCCGTATGGCTTTCATTTTCTC
CTCCTTGTATAAATCCTGGTTGCTGTCTCTTTATGAGGAGTTGTGGCCCGTTGTCAGGCAACGTGGCGTG
GTGTGCACTGTGTTTGCTGACGCAACCCCCACTGGTTGGGGCATTGCCACCACCTGTCAGCTCCTTTCCG
GGACTTTCGCTTTCCCCCTCCCTATTGCCACGGCGGAACTCATCGCCGCCTGCCTTGCCCGCTGCTGGAC
AGGGGCTCGGCTGTTGGGCACTGACAATTCCGTGGTGTTGTCGGGGAAATCATCGTCCTTTCCTTGGCTG
CTCGCCTGTGTTGCCACCTGGATTCTGCGCGGGACGTCCTTCTGCTACGTCCCTTCGGCCCTCAATCCAG
CGGACCTTCCTTCCCGCGGCCTGCTGCCGGCTCTGCGGCCTCTTCCGCGTCTTCGCCTTCGCCCTCAGAC
GAGTCGGATCTCCCTTTGGGCCGCCTCCCCGCGTCGACTTTAAGACCAATGACTTACAAGGCAGCTGTAG
ATCTTAGCCACTTTTTAAAAGAAAAGGGGGGACTGGAAGGGCTAATTCACTCCCAACGAAGACAAGATCT
GCTTTTTGCTTGTACTGGGTCTCTCTGGTTAGACCAGATCTGAGCCTGGGAGCTCTCTGGCTAACTAGGG
AACCCACTGCTTAAGCCTCAATAAAGCTTGCCTTGAGTGCTTCAAGTAGTGTGTGCCCGTCTGTTGTGTG
ACTCTGGTAACTAGAGATCCCTCAGACCCTTTTAGTCAGTGTGGAAAATCTCTAGCAGTACGTATAGTAG
TTCATGTCATCTTATTATTCAGTATTTATAACTTGCAAAGAAATGAATATCAGAGAGTGAGAGGAACTTG
TTTATTGCAGCTTATAATGGTTACAAATAAAGCAATAGCATCACAAATTTCACAAATAAAGCATTTTTTT
CACTGCATTCTAGTTGTGGTTTGTCCAAACTCATCAATGTATCTTATCATGTCTGGCTCTAGCTATCCCG
CCCCTAACTCCGCCCATCCCGCCCCTAACTCCGCCCAGTTCCGCCCATTCTCCGCCCCATGGCTGACTAA
TTTTTTTTATTTATGCAGAGGCCGAGGCCGCCTCGGCCTCTGAGCTATTCCAGAAGTAGTGAGGAGGCTT
TTTTGGAGGCCTAGGGACGTACCCAATTCGCCCTATAGTGAGTCGTATTACGCGCGCTCACTGGCCGTCG
TTTTACAACGTCGTGACTGGGAAAACCCTGGCGTTACCCAACTTAATCGCCTTGCAGCACATCCCCCTTT
CGCCAGCTGGCGTAATAGCGAAGAGGCCCGCACCGATCGCCCTTCCCAACAGTTGCGCAGCCTGAATGGC
GAATGGG
[124 nt withheld, positions 8198-8321]
C
[91 nt withheld, positions 8323-8413]
A
[49 nt withheld, positions 8415-8463]
CCTTTGACGTTGGAGTCCACGTTCTTT
[37 nt withheld, positions 8491-8527]
ACCCTATCTCGGTCTATTCTTTTGATTTATAAGGGATTTTGCCGATTTCGGCCTATTGGTTAAAAAATGA
GCTGATTTAACAAAAATTTAACGCGAATTTTAACAAAATATTAACGCTTACAATTTAGGTGGCACTTTTC
GGGGAAATGTGCGCGGAACCCCTATTTGTTTATTTTTCTAAATACATTCAAATATGTATCCGCTCATGAG
ACAATAACCCTGATAAATGCTTCAATAATATTGAAAAAGGAAGAGTATGAGTATTCAACATTTCCGTGTC
GCCCTTATTCCCTTTTTTGCGGCATTTTGCCTTCCTGTTTTTGCTCACCCAGAAACGCTGGTGAAAGTAA
AAGATGCTGAAGATCAGTTGGGTGCACGAGTGGGTTACATCGAACTGGATCTCAACAGCGGTAAGATCCT
TGAGAGTTTTCGCCCCGAAGAACGTTTTCCAATGATGAGCACTTTTAAAGTTCTGCTATGTGGCGCGGTA
TTATCCCGTATTGACGCCGGGCAAGAGCAACTCGGTCGCCGCATACACTATTCTCAGAATGACTTGGTTG
AGTACTCACCAGTCACAGAAAAGCATCTTACGGATGGCATGACAGTAAGAGAATTATGCAGTGCTGCCAT
AACCATGAGTGATAACACTGCGGCCAACTTACTTCTGACAACGATCGGAGGACCGAAGGAGCTAACCGCT
TTTTTGCACAACATGGGGGATCATGTAACTCGCCTTGATCGTTGGGAACCGGAGCTGAATGAAGCCATAC
CAAACGACGAGCGTGACACCACGATGCCTGTAGCAATGGCAACAACGTTGCGCAAACTATTAACTGGCGA
ACTACTTACTCTAGCTTCCCGGCAACAATTAATAGACTGGATGGAGGCGGATAAAGTTGCAGGACCACTT
CTGCGCTCGGCCCTTCCGGCTGGCTGGTTTATTGCTGATAAATCTGGAGCCGGTGAGCGTGGGTCTCGCG
GTATCATTGCAGCACTGGGGCCAGATGGTAAGCCCTCCCGTATCGTAGTTATCTACACGACGGGGAGTCA
GGCAACTATGGATGAACGAAATAGACAGATCGCTGAGATAGGTGCCTCACTGATTAAGCATTGGTAACTG
TCAGACCAAGTTTACTCATATATACTTTAGATTGATTTAAAACTTCATTTTTAATTTAAAAGGATCTAGG
TGAAGATCCTTTTTGATAATCTCATGACCAAAATCCCTTAACGTGAGTTTTCGTTCCACTGAGCGTCAGA
CCCCGTAGAAAAGATCAAAGGATCTTCTTGAGATCCTTTTTTTCTGCGCGTAATCTGCTGCTTGCAAACA
AAAAAACCACCGCTACCAGCGGTGGTTTGTTTGCCGGATCAAGAGCTACCAACTCTTTTTCCGAAGGTAA
CTGGCTTCAGCAGAGCGCAGATACCAAATACTGTTCTTCTAGTGTAGCCGTAGTTAGGCCACCACTTCAA
GAACTCTGTAGCACCGCCTACATACCTCGCTCTGCTAATCCTGTTACCAGTGGCTGCTGCCAGTGGCGAT
AAGTCGTGTCTTACCGGGTTGGACTCAAGACGATAGTTACCGGATAAGGCGCAGCGGTCGGGCTGAACGG
GGGGTTCGTGCACACAGCCCAGCTTGGAGCGAACGACCTACACCGAACTGAGATACCTACAGCGTGAGCT
ATGAGAAAGCGCCACGCTTCCCGAAGGGAGAAAGGCGGACAGGTATCCGGTAAGCGGCAGGGTCGGAACA
GGAGAGCGCACGAGGGAGCTTCCAGGGGGAAACGCCTGGTATCTTTATAGTCCTGTCGGGTTTCGCCACC
TCTGACTTGAGCGTCGATTTTTGTGATGCTCGTCAGGGGGGCGGAGCCTATGGAAAAACGCCAGCAACGC
GGCCTTTTTACGGTTCCTGGCCTTTTGCTGGCCTTTTGCTCACATGTTCTTTCCTGCGTTATCCCCTGAT
TCTGTGGATAACCGTATTACCGCCTTTGAGTGAGCTGATACCGCTCGCCGCAGCCGAACGACCGAGCGCA
GCGAGTCAGTGAGCGAGGAAGCGGAAGAGCGCCCAATACGCAAACCGCCTCTCCCCGCGCGTTGGCCGAT
TCATTAATGCAGCTGGCACGACAGGTTTCCCGACTGGAAAGCGGGCAGTGAGCGCAACGCAATTAATGTG
AGTTAGCTCACTCATTAGGCACCCCAGGCTTTACACTTTATGCTTCCGGCTCGTATGTTGTGTGGAATTG
TGAGCGGATAACAATTTCACACAGGAAACAGCTATGACCATGATTACGCCAAGCGCGCAATTAACCCTCA
CTAAAGGGAACAAAAGCTGGAGCTGCAAGC
