>Addgene plasmid #143575 | TFORF2197 | depositor partial sequence | sequence record 282855 | Insert
ACCGCCACCATGGCCGGCGCGCTGGCAGGTCTGGCCGCGGGCTTGCAGGTCCCGCGGGTCGCGCCCAGCC
CAGACTCGGACTCGGACACAGACTCGGAGGACCCGAGTCTCCGGCGCAGCGCGGGCGGCTTGCTCCGCTC
GCAGGTCATCCACAGCGGTCACTTCATGGTGTCGTCGCCGCACAGCGACTCGCTGCCCCGGCGGCGCGAC
CAGGAGGGGTCCGTGGGGCCCTCCGACTTCGGGCCGCGCAGTATCGACCCCACACTCACACGCCTCTTCG
AGTGCTTGAGCCTGGCCTACAGTGGCAAGCTGGTGTCTCCCAAGTGGAAGAATTTCAAAGGCCTCAAGCT
GCTCTGCAGAGACAAGATCCGCCTGAACAACGCCATCTGGAGGGCCTGGTATATCCAGTATGTGAAGCGG
AGGAAGAGCCCCGTGTGTGGCTTCGTGACCCCCCTGCAGGGGCCTGAGGCTGATGCGCACCGGAAGCCGG
AGGCCGTGGTCCTGGAGGGGAACTACTGGAAGCGGCGCATCGAGGTGGTGATGCGGGAATACCACAAGTG
GCGCATCTACTACAAGAAGCGGCTCCGTAAGCCCAGCAGGGAAGATGACCTCCTGGCCCCTAAGCAGGCG
GAAGGCAGGTGGCCGCCGCCGGAGCAATGGTGCAAACAGCTCTTCTCCAGTGTGGTCCCCGTGCTGCTGG
GGGACCCAGAGGAGGAGCCGGGTGGGCGGCAGCTCCTGGACCTCAATTGCTTTTTGTCCGACATCTCAGA
CACTCTCTTCACCATGACTCAGTCCGGCCCTTCGCCCCTGCAGCTGCCGCCTGAGGATGCCTACGTCGGC
AATGCTGACATGATCCAGCCGGACCTGACGCCACTGCAGCCAAGCCTGGATGACTTCATGGACATCTCAG
ATTTCTTTACCAACTCCCGCCTCCCACAGCCGCCCATGCCTTCAAACTTCCCAGAGCCCCCCAGCTTCAG
CCCCGTGGTTGACTCCCTCTTCAGCAGTGGGACCCTGGGCCCAGAGGTGCCCCCGGCTTCCTCGGCCATG
ACCCACCTCTCTGGACACAGCCGTCTGCAGGCTCGGAACAGCTGCCCTGGCCCCTTGGACTCCAGCGCCT
TCCTGAGTTCTGATTTCCTCCTTCCTGAAGACCCCAAGCCCCGGCTCCCACCCCCTCCTGTACCCCCACC
TCTGCTGCATTACCCTCCCCCTGCCAAGGTGCCAGGCCTGGAGCCCTGCCCCCCACCTCCCTTCCCTCCC
ATGGCACCACCCACTGCTTTGCTGCAGGAAGAGCCTCTCTTCTCTCCCAGGTTTCCCTTCCCCACCGTCC
CTCCTGCCCCAGGAGTGTCTCCGCTGCCTGCTCCTGCAGCCTTCCCACCCACCCCACAGTCTGTCCCCAG
CCCAGCCCCCACCCCCTTCCCCATAGAGCTTCTACCCTTGGGGTATTCGGAGCCTGCCTTTGGGCCTTGC
TTCTCCATGCCCAGAGGCAAGCCCCCCGCCCCATCCCCTAGGGGACAGAAAGCCAGCCCCCCTACCTTAG
CCCCTGCCACTGCCAGTCCCCCCACCACTGCGGGGAGCAACAACCCCTGCCTCACACAGCTGCTCACAGC
AGCTAAGCCGGAGCAAGCCCTGGAGCCACCACTTGTATCCAGCACCCTCCTCCGGTCCCCAGGGTCCCCG
CAGGAGACAGTCCCTGAATTCCCCTGCACATTCCTTCCCCCGACCCCGGCCCCTACACCGCCCCGGCCAC
CTCCAGGCCCGGCCACATTGGCCCCTTCCAGGCCCCTGCTTGTCCCCAAAGCGGAGCGGCTCTCACCCCC
AGCGCCCAGCGGCAGTGAACGGCGGCTGTCAGGGGACCTCAGCTCCATGCCAGGCCCTGGGACTCTGAGC
GTCCGTGTCTCTCCCCCGCAACCCATCCTCAGCCGGGGCCGTCCAGACAGCAACAAGACCGAGAACCGGC
GTATCACACACATCTCCGCGGAGCAGAAGCGGCGCTTCAACATCAAGCTGGGGTTTGACACCCTTCATGG
GCTCGTGAGCACACTCAGTGCCCAGCCCAGCCTCAAGGAGCGTGCGGGCTTGCAGGAGGAGGCCCAGCAG
CTGCGGGATGAGATTGAGGAGCTCAATGCCGCCATTAACCTGTGCCAGCAGCAGCTGCCCGCCACAGGGG
TACCCATCACACACCAGCGTTTTGACCAGATGCGAGACATGTTTGATGACTACGTCCGAACCCGTACGCT
GCACAACTGGAAGTTCTGGGTGTTCAGCATCCTCATCCGGCCTCTGTTTGAGTCCTTCAACGGGATGGTG
TCCACGGCAAGTGTGCACACCCTCCGCCAGACCTCACTGGCCTGGCTGGACCAGTACTGCTCTCTGCCCG
CTCTCCGGCCAACTGTCCTGAACTCCCTACGCCAGCTGGGCACATCTACCAGTATCCTGACCGACCCGGG
CCGCATCCCTGAGCAAGCCACACGGGCAGTCACAGAGGGCACCCTTGGCAAACCTTTATAGTAATGAACT
AGTCCGTAACTTGAAAGTATTTCGATTTCTTGGCTTTATATATCTTGTGGAAAGGACGAAAACTAATATC
GGCACGCTCTGGT
