>Addgene plasmid #143575 | TFORF2197 | depositor partial sequence | sequence record 282856 | Barcode
AAACTAATATCGGCACGCTCTGGT
